>Addgene plasmid #244519 | R919-X56-566 | addgene full sequence | sequence record 488775 | Addgene NGS Result
TTAATACGACTCACTATAGGGGAATTGTGAGCGGATAACAATTCCCCTCTAGAAATAATTTTGTTTAACT
TTAAGAAGGAGATATACATATGAGATCCCATCACCATCACCATCACGGCAAAATCGAAGAAGGTAAACTG
GTAATCTGGATTAACGGCGATAAAGGCTATAACGGTCTCGCTGAAGTCGGTAAGAAATTCGAGAAAGATA
CCGGAATTAAAGTCACCGTTGAGCATCCGGATAAACTGGAAGAGAAATTCCCACAGGTTGCGGCAACTGG
CGATGGCCCTGACATTATCTTCTGGGCACACGACCGCTTTGGTGGCTACGCTCAATCTGGCCTGTTGGCT
GAAATCACCCCGGACAAAGCGTTCCAGGACAAGCTGTATCCGTTTACCTGGGATGCCGTACGTTACAACG
GCAAGCTGATTGCTTACCCGATCGCTGTTGAAGCGTTATCGCTGATTTATAACAAAGATCTGCTGCCGAA
CCCGCCAAAAACCTGGGAAGAGATCCCGGCGCTGGATAAAGAACTGAAAGCGAAAGGTAAGAGCGCGCTG
ATGTTCAACCTGCAAGAACCGTACTTCACCTGGCCGCTGATTGCTGCTGACGGGGGTTATGCGTTCAAGT
ATGAAAACGGCAAGTACGACATTAAAGACGTGGGCGTGGATAACGCTGGCGCGAAAGCGGGTCTGACCTT
CCTGGTTGACCTGATTAAAAACAAACACATGAATGCAGACACCGATTACTCCATCGCAGAAGCTGCCTTT
AATAAAGGCGAAACAGCGATGACCATCAACGGCCCGTGGGCATGGTCCAACATCGACACCAGCAAAGTGA
ATTATGGTGTAACGGTACTGCCGACCTTCAAGGGTCAACCATCCAAACCGTTCGTTGGCGTGCTGAGCGC
AGGTATTAACGCCGCCAGTCCGAACAAAGAGCTGGCAAAAGAGTTCCTCGAAAACTATCTGCTGACTGAT
GAAGGTCTGGAAGCGGTTAATAAAGACAAACCGCTGGGTGCCGTAGCGCTGAAGTCTTACGAGGAAGAGT
TGGCGAAAGATCCACGTATTGCCGCCACCATGGAAAACGCCCAGAAAGGTGAAATCATGCCGAACATCCC
GCAGATGTCCGCTTTCTGGTATGCCGTGCGTACTGCGGTGATCAACGCCGCCAGCGGTCGTCAGACTGTC
GATGAAGCCCTGAAAGACGCGCAGACTAATTCGGGATCTGATATCACAAGTTTGTACAAAAAAGTTGGCG
AAAACCTGTACTTCCAAGGCATGACGGAATATAAGCTGGTGGTGGTGGGCGCCTGCGGTGTGGGCAAGAG
TGCGCTGACCATCCAGCTGATCCAGAACCATTTTGTGGACGAATACGACCCCACTATAGAGGATTCCTAC
CGGAAGCAGGTGGTCATTGATGGGGAGACGTGCCTGTTGGACATCCTGGATACCGCCGGCCAGGAGGAGT
ACAGCGCCATGCGGGACCAGTACATGCGCACCGGGGAGGGCTTCCTGTGTGTGTTTGCCATCAACAACAC
CAAGTCTTTTGAGGACATCCACCAGTACAGGGAGCAGATCAAACGGGTGAAGGACTCGGATGACGTGCCC
ATGGTGCTGGTGGGGAACAAGTGTGACCTGGCTGCACGCACTGTGGAATCTCGGCAGGCTCAGGACCTCG
CCCGAAGCTACGGCATCCCCTACATCGAGACCTCGGCCAAGACCCGGCAGGGAGTGGAGGATGCCTTCTA
CACGTTGGTGCGTGAGATCCGGCAGCACAAGCTGCGGTAATCAACTTTCTTGTACAAAGTGGTGATATCG
CTAGCTAGATAGCTAGAAGCTTGCGGCCGCACAGCTGTATACACGTGCAAGCCAGCCAGAACTCGCTCCT
GAAGACCCAGAGGATCTCGAGCACCACCACCACCACCACTAATGTTAATTAAGTTGGGCGTTCCTAGGCT
GATAAAACAGAATTTGCCTGGCGGCAGTAGCGCGGTGGTCCCACCTGACCCCATGCCGAACTCAGAAGTG
AAACGCCGTAGCGCCGATGGTAGTGTGGGGTCTCCCCATGCGAGAGTAGGGAACTGCCAGGCATCAAATA
AAACGAAAGGCTCAGTCGAAAGACTGGGCCTTTCGTTTTATCTGTTGTTTGTCGGTGAACGCTCTCCTGA
GTAGGACAAATCCGCCGGGAGCGGATTTGAACGTTGCGAAGCAACGGCCCGGAGGGTGGCGGGCAGGACG
CCCGCCATAAACTGCCAGGCATCAAATTAAGCAGAAGGCCATCCTGACGGATGGCCTTTTTGCGTTTCTA
CAAACTCTTTTGTTTATTTTTCTAAATACATTCAAATATGTATCCGCTGAGCAATAACTAGCATAACCCC
TTGGGGCCTCTAAACGGGTCTTGAGGGGTTTTTTGCTGAAAGGAGGAACTATATCCGGATTGGCGAATGG
G
[124 nt withheld, positions 2452-2575]
C
[91 nt withheld, positions 2577-2667]
A
[49 nt withheld, positions 2669-2717]
CCTTTGACGTTGGAGTCCACGTTCTTT
[37 nt withheld, positions 2745-2781]
ACCCTATCTCGGTCTATTCTTTTGATTTATAAGGGATTTTGCCGATTTCGGCCTATTGGTTAAAAAATGA
GCTGATTTAACAAAAATTTAACGCGAATTTTAACAAAATATTAACGTTTACAATTTCTGGCGGCACGATG
GCATGAGATTATCAAAAAGGATCTTCACCTAGATCCTTTTAAATTAAAAATGAAGTTTTAAATCAATCTA
AAGTATATATGAGTAAACTTGGTCTGACAGTTACCAATGCTTAATCAGTGAGGCACCTATCTCAGCGATC
TGTCTATTTCGTTCATCCATAGTTGCCTGACTCCCCGTCGTGTAGATAACTACGATACGGGAGGGCTTAC
CATCTGGCCCCAGTGCTGCAATGATACCGCGAGACCCACGCTCACCGGCTCCAGATTTATCAGCAATAAA
CCAGCCAGCCGGAAGGGCCGAGCGCAGAAGTGGTCCTGCAACTTTATCCGCCTCCATCCAGTCTATTAAT
TGTTGCCGGGAAGCTAGAGTAAGTAGTTCGCCAGTTAATAGTTTGCGCAACGTTGTTGCCATTGCTACAG
GCATCGTGGTGTCACGCTCGTCGTTTGGTATGGCTTCATTCAGCTCCGGTTCCCAACGATCAAGGCGAGT
TACATGATCCCCCATGTTGTGCAAAAAAGCGGTTAGCTCCTTCGGTCCTCCGATCGTTGTCAGAAGTAAG
TTGGCCGCAGTGTTATCACTCATGGTTATGGCAGCACTGCATAATTCTCTTACTGTCATGCCATCCGTAA
GATGCTTTTCTGTGACTGGTGAGTACTCAACCAAGTCATTCTGAGAATAGTGTATGCGGCGACCGAGTTG
CTCTTGCCCGGCGTCAATACGGGATAATACCGCGCCACATAGCAGAACTTTAAAAGTGCTCATCATTGGA
AAACGTTCTTCGGGGCGAAAACTCTCAAGGATCTTACCGCTGTTGAGATCCAGTTCGATGTAACCCACTC
GTGCACCCAACTGATCTTCAGCATCTTTTACTTTCACCAGCGTTTCTGGGTGAGCAAAAACAGGAAGGCA
AAATGCCGCAAAAAAGGGAATAAGGGCGACACGGAAATGTTGAATACTCATACTCTTCCTTTTTCAATCA
TGATTGAAGCATTTATCAGGGTTATTGTCTCATGAGCGGATACATATTTGAATGTATTTAGAAAAATAAA
CAAATAGGTCATGACCAAAATCCCTTAACGTGAGTTTTCGTTCCACTGAGCGTCAGACCCCGTAGAAAAG
ATCAAAGGATCTTCTTGAGATCCTTTTTTTCTGCGCGTAATCTGCTGCTTGCAAACAAAAAAACCACCGC
TACCAGCGGTGGTTTGTTTGCCGGATCAAGAGCTACCAACTCTTTTTCCGAAGGTAACTGGCTTCAGCAG
AGCGCAGATACCAAATACTGTCCTTCTAGTGTAGCCGTAGTTAGGCCACCACTTCAAGAACTCTGTAGCA
CCGCCTACATACCTCGCTCTGCTAATCCTGTTACCAGTGGCTGCTGCCAGTGGCGATAAGTCGTGTCTTA
CCGGGTTGGACTCAAGACGATAGTTACCGGATAAGGCGCAGCGGTCGGGCTGAACGGGGGGTTCGTGCAC
ACAGCCCAGCTTGGAGCGAACGACCTACACCGAACTGAGATACCTACAGCGTGAGCTATGAGAAAGCGCC
ACGCTTCCCGAAGGGAGAAAGGCGGACAGGTATCCGGTAAGCGGCAGGGTCGGAACAGGAGAGCGCACGA
GGGAGCTTCCAGGGGGAAACGCCTGGTATCTTTATAGTCCTGTCGGGTTTCGCCACCTCTGACTTGAGCG
TCGATTTTTGTGATGCTCGTCAGGGGGGCGGAGCCTATGGAAAAACGCCAGCAACGCGGCCTTTTTACGG
TTCCTGGCCTTTTGCTGGCCTTTTGCTCACATGTTCTTTCCTGCGTTATCCCCTGATTCTGTGGATAACC
GTATTACCGCCTTTGAGTGAGCTGATACCGCTCGCCGCAGCCGAACGACCGAGCGCAGCGAGTCAGTGAG
CGAGGAAGCGGAAGAGCGCCTGATGCGGTATTTTCTCCTTACGCATCTGTGCGGTATTTCACACCGCAAT
GGTGCACTCTCAGTACAATCTGCTCTGATGCCGCATAGTTAAGCCAGTATACACTCCGCTATCGCTACGT
GACTGGGTCATGGCTGCGCCCCGACACCCGCCAACACCCGCTGACGCGCCCTGACGGGCTTGTCTGCTCC
CGGCATCCGCTTACAGACAAGCTGTGACCGTCTCCGGGAGCTGCATGTGTCAGAGGTTTTCACCGTCATC
ACCGAAACGCGCGAGGCAGCTGCGGTAAAGCTCATCAGCGTGGTCGTGAAGCGATTCACAGATGTCTGCC
TGTTCATCCGCGTCCAGCTCGTTGAGTTTCTCCAGAAGCGTTAATGTCTGGCTTCTGATAAAGCGGGCCA
TGTTAAGGGCGGTTTTTTCCTGTTTGGTCACTGATGCCTCCGTGTAAGGGGGATTTCTGTTCATGGGGGT
AATGATACCGATGAAACGAGAGAGGATGCTCACGATACGGGTTACTGATGATGAACATGCCCGGTTACTG
GAACGTTGTGAGGGTAAACAACTGGCGGTATGGATGCGGCGGGACCAGAGAAAAATCACTCAGGGTCAAT
GCCAGCGCTTCGTTAATACAGATGTAGGTGTTCCACAGGGTAGCCAGCAGCATCCTGCGATGCAGATCCG
GAACATAATGGTGCAGGGCGCTGACTTCCGCGTTTCCAGACTTTACGAAACACGGAAACCGAAGACCATT
CATGTTGTTGCTCAGGTCGCAGACGTTTTGCAGCAGCAGTCGCTTCACGTTCGCTCGCGTATCGGTGATT
CATTCTGCTAACCAGTAAGGCAACCCCGCCAGCCTAGCCGGGTCCTCAACGACAGGAGCACGATCATGCT
AGTCATGCCCCGCGCCCACCGGAAGGAGCTGACTGGGTTGAAGGCTCTCAAGGGCATCGGTCGAGATCCC
GGTGCCTAATGAGTGAGCTAACTTACATTAATTGCGTTGCGCTCACTGCCCGCTTTCCAGTCGGGAAACC
TGTCGTGCCAGCTGCATTAATGAATCGGCCAACGCGCGGGGAGAGGCGGTTTGCGTATTGGGCGCCAGGG
TGGTTTTTCTTTTCACCAGTGAGACGGGCAACAGCTGATTGCCCTTCACCGCCTGGCCCTGAGAGAGTTG
CAGCAAGCGGTCCACGCTGGTTTGCCCCAGCAGGCGAAAATCCTGTTTGATGGTGGTTAACGGCGGGATA
TAACATGAGCTGTCTTCGGTATCGTCGTATCCCACTACCGAGATGTCCGCACCAACGCGCAGCCCGGACT
CGGTAATGGCGCGCATTGCGCCCAGCGCCATCTGATCGTTGGCAACCAGCATCGCAGTGGGAACGATGCC
CTCATTCAGCATTTGCATGGTTTGTTGAAAACCGGACATGGCACTCCAGTCGCCTTCCCGTTCCGCTATC
GGCTGAATTTGATTGCGAGTGAGATATTTATGCCAGCCAGCCAGACGCAGACGCGCCGAGACAGAACTTA
ATGGGCCCGCTAACAGCGCGATTTGCTGGTGACCCAATGCGACCAGATGCTCCACGCCCAGTCGCGTACC
GTCTTCATGGGAGAAAATAATACTGTTGATGGGTGTCTGGTCAGAGACATCAAGAAATAACGCCGGAACA
TTAGTGCAGGCAGCTTCCACAGCAATGGCATCCTGGTCATCCAGCGGATAGTTAATGATCAGCCCACTGA
CGCGTTGCGCGAGAAGATTGTGCACCGCCGCTTTACAGGCTTCGACGCCGCTTCGTTCTACCATCGACAC
CACCACGCTGGCACCCAGTTGATCGGCGCGAGATTTAATCGCCGCGACAATTTGCGACGGCGCGTGCAGG
GCCAGACTGGAGGTGGCAACGCCAATCAGCAACGACTGTTTGCCCGCCAGTTGTTGTGCCACGCGGTTGG
GAATGTAATTCAGCTCCGCCATCGCCGCTTCCACTTTTTCCCGCGTTTTCGCAGAAACGTGGCTGGCCTG
GTTCACCACGCGGGAAACGGTCTGATAAGAGACACCGGCATACTCTGCGACATCGTATAACGTTACTGGT
TTCACATTCACCACCCTGAATTGACTCTCTTCCGGGCGCTATCATGCCATACCGCGAAAGGTTTTGCGCC
ATTCGATGGTGTCCGGGATCTCGACGCTCTCCCTTATGCGACTCCTGCATTAGGAAGCAGCCCAGTAGTA
GGTTGAGGCCGTTGAGCACCGCCGCCGCAAGGAATGGTGCATGCAAGGAGATGGCGCCCAACAGTCCCCC
GGCCACGGGGCCTGCCACCATACCCACGCCGAAACAAGCGCTCATGAGCCCGAAGTGGCGAGCCCGATCT
TCCCCATCGGTGATGTCGGCGATATAGGCGCCAGCAACCGCACCTGTGGCGCCGGTGATGCCGGCCACGA
TGCGTCCGGCGTAGAGGATCGAGATCGATCTCGATCCCGCGAAA
Features (pLannotate 1.2.2; 27 found; start..end, strand, type, name):
      2..20      +  promoter       T7 promoter: promoter for bacteriophage T7 RNA polymerase
     21..45      +  protein_bind   lac operator: The lac repressor binds to the lac operator to inhibit transcription in E. coli. This inhibition can be relieved by adding lactose or isopropyl-β-D-thiogalactopyranoside (IPTG). lac repressor encoded by lacI
     60..82      +  RBS            RBS: efficient ribosome binding site from bacteriophage T7 gene 10 (Olins and Rangwala, 1989)
     99..116     +  CDS            7xHis (fragment): 6xHis affinity tag
    120..1217    +  CDS            MBP: maltose binding protein from E. coli; malE (mutated); This version of the gene does not encode a signal sequence, so MBP will remain in the cytosol.
   1237..1254    +  protein_bind   attB1 (fragment): mutant version of attB; core recombination site for the Gateway® BP reaction BP Clonase™
   1260..1276    +  CDS            TEV site (fragment): tobacco etch virus (TEV) protease recognition and cleavage site
   1281..1787    +  CDS            H-Ras (fragment): human small GTPase proto-oncoprotein
   1795..1812    -  protein_bind   attB2 (fragment): mutant version of attB; core recombination site for the Gateway® BP reaction BP Clonase™
   1912..1929    +  CDS            9xHis (fragment): 9xHis affinity tag
   1976..2091    +  ncRNA          5S rRNA: Accession: RF00001 - 5S ribosomal RNA
   2095..2181    +  terminator     rrnB T1 terminator: Escherichia coli rrnB; transcription terminator T1 from the E. coli rrnB gene
   2273..2300    +  terminator     rrnB T2 terminator: transcription terminator T2 from the E. coli rrnB gene
   2319..2358    +  promoter       AmpR promoter (fragment): bla
   2368..2415    +  terminator     T7 terminator: transcription terminator for bacteriophage T7 RNA polymerase
   2452..2907    +  rep_origin     f1 ori (sequence partly withheld): f1 bacteriophage origin of replication; arrow indicates direction of (+) strand synthesis
   3022..3882    -  CDS            AmpR: β-lactamase; bla; confers resistance to ampicillin, carbenicillin, and related antibiotics
   3883..3975    -  promoter       AmpR promoter: bla
   4056..4644    +  rep_origin     ori: high-copy-number ColE1/pMB1/pBR322/pUC origin of replication
   4830..4969    -  misc_feature   bom: basis of mobility region from pBR322
   5071..5262    -  CDS            rop: Rop protein, which maintains plasmids at low copy number; rop
   5279..5659    +  CDS            YPB1_ECOLX: Protein predicted: Swiss-Prot protein existence level 4. From Escherichia coli.
   5721..5785    -  CDS            TcR (fragment): tetracycline efflux protein; tet; confers resistance to tetracycline
   5800..5821    -  protein_bind   CAP binding site: CAP binding activates transcription in the presence of cAMP. E. coli catabolite activator protein
   5834..6916    -  CDS            lacI: lac repressor; lacI; The lac repressor binds to the lac operator to inhibit transcription in E. coli. This inhibition can be relieved by adding lactose or isopropyl-β-D-thiogalactopyranoside (IPTG).
   6917..6994    -  promoter       lacI promoter: lacI
   7002..7281    -  CDS            TcR (fragment): tetracycline efflux protein; tet; confers resistance to tetracycline
