[The description below was written by a language model from this plasmid's Addgene catalogue record and pLannotate feature annotations shown in this document.]
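Description:
R919-X56-566 is a bacterial expression plasmid built by Gateway recombination into the pDest-566 destination backbone, and it produces a human HRAS fragment (residues 1-169) carrying the G12C substitution as a His6-MBP fusion. The sequenced construct is about 7.3 kb. It is propagated in E. coli under ampicillin selection through a β-lactamase gene with its own promoter and replicates from a ColE1/pMB1-type origin. The catalogue lists it as high copy, although the annotation also detects the pBR322-derived bom region and a rop gene, which normally moderates copy number. An f1 origin and short remnants of a tetracycline resistance gene are also present as backbone elements; the latter are fragments only and should not be regarded as a functional marker.

Expression is driven by a T7 promoter followed immediately by a lac operator and the phage T7 gene 10 ribosome binding site, with a plasmid-borne lacI gene supplying repressor, so that transcription is inducible with IPTG in hosts that provide T7 RNA polymerase. The open reading frame begins with a hexahistidine tag and a signal-sequence-free maltose binding protein that stays in the cytosol, continues through the attB1 recombination scar and a TEV protease recognition site, and ends with the HRAS coding region, which is followed by attB2. Downstream lie rrnB T1/T2 terminators and a T7 terminator. A second His-tag annotation after attB2 appears to be a backbone remnant, as the record describes only the N-terminal tag. The arrangement supports affinity capture via His6 or MBP, with MBP commonly aiding solubility, and TEV cleavage to release the truncated G12C oncogenic-mutant GTPase. The record gives protein expression as the purpose and does not specify downstream applications.
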