Addgene plasmid #244519: R919-X56-566
Purpose: Bacterial protein expression of His6-MBP-tev-Hs.HRAS(1-169) G12C
Depositing lab: Dominic Esposito. Depositing organization: Frederick National Laboratory.
Backbone
  Vector backbone: pDest-566
  Backbone size w/o insert (bp): 6800
  Vector type: Bacterial Expression
Growth in bacteria
  Bacterial resistance: Ampicillin, 100 μg/mL
  Growth temperature: 37°C
  Growth strain: DH5alpha
  Copy number: High Copy
Gene/Insert
  Gene/Insert name: His6-MBP-tev-Hs.HRAS(1-169) G12C
  Species: H. sapiens (human)
  Entrez Gene: HRAS (a.k.a. C-BAS/HAS, C-H-RAS, C-HA-RAS1, CTLO, H-RASIDX, HAMSV, HRAS1, RASH1, p21ras)
  Tag / fusion protein: His6-MBP (N terminal on insert)
  Cloning method: Gateway Cloning
Terms and licenses: Academic/Nonprofit Terms; Industry Terms: Not Available to Industry
How to cite: R919-X56-566 was a gift from Dominic Esposito (Addgene plasmid # 244519 ; http://n2t.net/addgene:244519 ; RRID:Addgene_244519)
